>Addgene plasmid #48123 | pSPPac-hp | depositor full sequence | sequence record 69950 | pSPPac-hp sequence 6613 bps
AACTAGACAAGTCAGAAGTCTTCTCGAGAATAATATTTCCTTCTAAGTCGGTTAGAATTCCGTTAAGATA
GTCGACTCCTATATCAATACCAATCGAGTAGCCTGCATTCTTATTAAAAACAAGCATTACAGGTCTTCTG
CCGCCTCTAGATTGCCCTGCCCCAATTTCAAAAATAAAATCTTTTTCAAGCAGTGTATTTACTTGAGAGG
AGACAGTAGACTTGTTTAATCCTGTAATCTCAGAGAGAGTTGCCCTGGAGACAGGGGAGTTCTTCAAAAT
TTCATCTAATATTAATTTTTGATTCATTTTTTTTACTAAAGCTTGATCTGCAATTTGAATAATAACCACT
CCTTTGTTTATCCACCGAACTAAGTTGGTGTTTTTTGAAGCTTGAATTAGATATTTAAAAGTATCATATC
TAATATTATAACTAAATTTTCTAAAAAAAACATTGACATAAACATTTAATTAATATATGATGAGATAAAG
TTAGTTTATTGGATAAACAAACTAACTCAATTAAGATAGTTGATGGATAAACTTGTTCACTTAAATCAAG
GAGGTGAATGTACAATGAAGACGAAGTGGCTAATATCAGTCATAATCCTATTTGTTTTCATTTTTCCTCA
AAATCTAGTTTTTGCTGGGACTAGTTCGAAGATCTCCGGAGCTCCCGGGATCCGGTACCGGCCGCATGCC
GGCCTGAGAGGATCGCATCACCATCACCATCACTAACCGGTCCAAGAATTGGAGCCAATCAATTCTTGCG
GAGAACTGTGAATGCGCAAACCAACCCTTGGCAGAACATATCCATCGCGTCCGCCATCTCCAGCAGCCGC
ACGCGGCGCATCTCGGGCCGCGTTGCTGGCGTTTTTCCATAGGCTCCGCCCCCCTGACGAGCATCACAAA
AATCGACGCTCAAGTCAGAGGTGGCGAAACCCGACAGGACTATAAAGATACCAGGCGTTTCCCCCTGGAA
GCTCCCTCGTGCGCTCTCCTGTTCCGACCCTGCCGCTTACCGGATACCTGTCCGCCTTTCTCCCTTCGGG
AAGCGTGGCGCTTTCTCATAGCTCACGCTGTAGGTATCTCAGTTCGGTGTAGGTCGTTCGCTCCAAGCTG
GGCTGTGTGCACGAACCCCCCGTTCAGCCCGACCGCTGCGCCTTATCCGGTAACTATCGTCTTGAGTCCA
ACCCGGTAAGACACGACTTATCGCCACTGGCAGCAGCCACTGGTAACAGGATTAGCAGAGCGAGGTATGT
AGGCGGTGCTACAGAGTTCTTGAAGTGGTGGCCTAACTACGGCTACACTAGAAGGACAGTATTTGGTATC
TGCGCTCTGCTGAAGCCAGTTACCTTCGGAAAAAGAGTTGGTAGCTCTTGATCCGGCAAACAAACCACCG
CTGGTAGCGGTGGTTTTTTTGTTTGCAAGCAGCAGATTACGCGCAGAAAAAAAGGATCTCAAGAAGATCC
TTTGATCTTTTCTACGGGGTCTGACGCTCAGTGGAACGAAAACTCACGTTAAGGGATTTTGGTCATGAGA
TTATCAAAAAGGATCTTCACCTAGATCCTTTTAAATTAAAAATGAAGTTTTAAATCAATCTAAAGTATAT
ATGAGTAAACTTGGTCTGACAGTTACCAATGCTTAATCAGTGAGGCACCTATCTCAGCGATCTGTCTATT
TCGTTCATCCATAGTTGCCTGACTCCCCGTCGTGTAGATAACTACGATACGGGAGGGCTTACCATCTGGC
CCCAGTGCTGCAATGATACCGCGAGACCCACGCTCACCGGCTCCAGATTTATCAGCAATAAACCAGCCAG
CCGGAAGGGCCGAGCGCAGAAGTGGTCCTGCAACTTTATCCGCCTCCATCCAGTCTATTAATTGTTGCCG
GGAAGCTAGAGTAAGTAGTTCGCCAGTTAATAGTTTGCGCAACGTTGTTGCCATTGCTGCAGGCATCGTG
GTGTCACGCTCGTCGTTTGGTATGGCTTCATTCAGCTCCGGTTCCCAACGATCAAGGCGAGTTACATGAT
CCCCCATGTTGTGCAAAAAAGCGGTTAGCTCCTTCGGTCCTCCGATCGTTGTCAGAAGTAAGTTGGCCGC
AGTGTTATCACTCATGGTTATGGCAGCACTGCATAATTCTCTTACTGTCATGCCATCCGTAAGATGCTTT
TCTGTGACTGGTGAGTACTCAACCAAGTCATTCTGAGAATAGTGTATGCGGCGACCGAGTTGCTCTTGCC
CGGCGTCAACACGGGATAATACCGCGCCACATAGCAGAACTTTAAAAGTGCTCATCATTGGAAAACGTTC
TTCGGGGCGAAAACTCTCAAGGATCTTACCGCTGTTGAGATCCAGTTCGATGTAACCCACTCGTGCACCC
AACTGATCTTCAGCATCTTTTACTTTCACCAGCGTTTCTGGGTGAGCAAAAACAGGAAGGCAAAATGCCG
CAAAAAAGGGAATAAGGGCGACACGGAAATGTTGAATACTCATACTCTTCCTTTTTCAATATTATTGAAG
CATTTATCAGGGTTATTGTCTCATGAGCGGATACATATTTGAATGTATTTAGAAAAATAAACAAATAGGG
GTTCCGCGCACATTTCCCCGAAAAGTGCCACCTGACGTCTAAGAAACCATTATTATCATGACATTAACCT
ATAAAAATAGGCGTATCACGAGGCCCTTTCGTCTTCAAGAATTCCTGTTATAAAAAAAGGATCAATTTTG
AACTCTCTCCCAAAGTTGATCCCTTAACGATTTAGAAATCCCTTTGAGAATGTTTATATACATTCAAGGT
AACCAGCCAACTAATGACAATGATTCCTGAAAAAAGTAATAACAAATTACTATACAGATAAGTTGACTGA
TCAACTTCCATAGGTAACAACCTTTGATCAAGTAAGGGTATGGATAATAAACCACCTACAATTGCAATAC
CTGTTCCCTCTGATAAAAAGCTGGTAAAGTTAAGCAAACTCATTCCAGCACCAGCTTCCTGCTGTTTCAA
GCTACTTGAAACAATTGTTGATATAACTGTTTTGGTGAACGAAAGCCCACCTAAAACAAATACGATTATA
ATTGTCATGAACCATGATGTTGTTTCTAAAAGAAAGGAAGCAGTTAAAAAGCTAACAGAAAGAAATGTAA
CTCCGATGTTTAACACGTATAAAGGACCTCTTCTATCAACAAGTATCCCACCAATGTAGCCGAAAATAAT
GACACTCATTGTTCCAGGGAAAATAATTACACTTCCGATTTCGGCAGTACTTAGCTGGTGAACATCTTTC
ATCATATAAGGAACCATAGAGACAAACCCTGCTACTGTTCCAAATATAATTCCCCCACAAAGAACTCCAA
TCATAAAAGGTATATTTTTCCCTAATCCGGGATCAACAAAAGGATCTGTTACTTTCCTGATATGTTTTAC
AAATATCAGGAATGACAGCACGCTAACGATAAGAAAAGAAATGCTATATGATGTTGTAAACAACATAAAA
AATACAATGCCTACAGACATTAGTATAATTCCTTTGATATCAAAATGACCTTTTATCCTTACTTCTTTCT
TTAATAATTTCATAAGAAACGGAACAGTGATAATTGTTATCATAGGAATGAGTAGAAGATAGGACCAATG
AATATAATGGGCTATCATTCCACCAATCGCTGGACCGACTCCTTCTCCCATGGCTACTATCGATCCAATA
AGACCAAATGCTTTACCCCTATTTTCCTTTGGAATATAGCGCGCAACTACAACCATTACGAGTGCTGGAA
ATGCAGCTGCACCAGCCCCTTGAATAAAACGAGCCATAATAAGTAAGGAAAAGAAAGAATGGCCAACAAA
CCCAATTACCGACCCGAAACAATTTATTATAATTCCAAATAGGAGTAACCTTTTGATGCCTAATTGATCA
GATAGCTTTCCATATACAGCTGTTCCAATGGAAAAGGTTAACATAAAGGCTGTGTTCACCCAGTTTGTAC
TCGCAGGTGGTTTATTAAAATCATTTGCAATATCAGGTAATGAGACGTTCAAAACCATTTCATTTAATAC
GCTAAAAAAAGATAAAATGCAAAGCCAAATTAAAATTTGGTTGTGTCGTAAATTCGATTGTGAATAGGAT
GTATTCACATTTCACCCTCCAATAATGAGGGCAGACGTAGTTTATAGGGTTAATGATACGCTTCCCTCTT
TTAATTGAACCCTGTTACATTCATTACACTTCATAATTAATTCCTCCTAAACTTGATTAAAACATTTTAC
CACATATAAACTAAGTTTTAAATTCAGTATTTCATCACTTATACAACAATATGGCCCGTTTGTTGAACTA
CTCTTTAATAAAATAATTTTTCCGTTCCCAATTCCACATTGCAATAATAGAAAATCCATCTTCATCGGCT
TTTTCGTCATCATCTGTATGAATCAAATCGCCTTCTTCTGTGTCATCAAGGTTTAATTTTTTATGTATTT
CTTTTAACAAACCACCATAGGAGATTAACCTTTTACGGTGTAAACCTTCCTCCAAATCAGACAAACGTTT
CAAATTCTTTTCTTCATCATCGGTCATAAAATCCGTATCCTTTACAGGATATTTTGCAGTTTCGTCAATT
GCCGATTGTATATCCGATTTATATTTATTTTTCGGTCGAATCATTTGAACTTTTACATTTGGATCATAGT
CTAATTTCATTGCCTTTTTCCAAAATTGAATCCATTGTTTTTGATTCACGTAGTTTTCTGTATTCTTAAA
ATAAGTTGGTTCCACACATACCAATACATGCATGTGCTGATTATAAGAATTATCTTTATTATTTATTGTC
ACTTCCGTTGCACGCATAAAACCAACAAGATTTTTATTAATTTTTTTATATTGCATCATTCGGCGAAATC
CTTGAGCCATATCTGACAAACTCTTATTTAATTCTTCGCCATCATAAACATTTTTAACTGTTAATGTGAG
AAACAACCAACGAACTGTTGGCTTTTGTTTAATAACTTCAGCAACAACCTTTTGTGACTGAATGCCATGT
TTCATTGCTCTCCTCCAGTTGCACATTGGACAAAGCCTGGATTTACAAAACCACACTCGATACAACTTTC
TTTCGCCTGTTTCACGATTTTGTTTATACTCTAATATTTCAGCACAATCTTTTACTCTTTCAGCCTTTTT
AAATTCAAGAATATGCAGAAGTTCAAAGTAATCAACATTAGCGATTTTCTTTTCTCTCCATGGTCTCACT
TTTCCACTTTTTGTCTTGTCCACTAAAACCCTTGATTTTTCATCTGAATAAATGCTACTATTAGGACACA
TAATATTAAAAGAAACCCCCATCTATTTAGTTATTTGTTTGGTCACTTATAACTTTAACAGATGGGGTTT
TTCTGTGCAACCAATTTTAAGGGTTTTCAATACTTTAAAACACATACATACCAACACTTCAACGCACCTT
TCAGCAACTAAAATAAAAATGACGTTATTTCTATATGTATCAAGATAAGAAAGAACAAGTTCAAAACCAT
CAAAAAAAGACACCTTTTCAGGTGCTTTTTTTATTTTATAAACTCATTCCCTGATCTCGACTTCGTTCTT
TTTTTACCTCTCGGTTATGAGTTAGTTCAAATTCGTTCTTTTTAGGTTCTAAATCGTGTTTTTCTTGGAA
TTGTGCTGTTTTATCCTTTACCTTGTCTACAAACCCCTTAAAAACGTTTTTAAAGGCTTTTAAGCCGTCT
GTACGTTCCTTAAGATCAACGTGATATAGGTTTGCTAACCTTTGCGTTCACTTAACTAACTTATAGGGGT
AACACTTAAAAAAGAATCAATAACGATAGAAACCGCTCCTAAAGCAGGTGCATTTTTTCCTAACGAAGAA
GGCAATAGTTCACATTTATTGTCTAAATGAGAATGGACTCTAGAAGAAACTTCGTTTTTAATCGTATTTA
AAACAATGGGATGAGATTCAATTATATGATTTCTCAAGATAACAGCTTCTATATCAAATGTATTAAGGAT
ATTGGTTAATCCAATTCCGATATAAAAGCCAAAGTTTTGAAGTGCATTTAACATTTCTACATCATTTTTA
TTTGCGCGTTCCACAATCTCTTTTCGAGAAATATTCTTTTCTTCTTTAGAGAGCGAAGCCAGTAACGCTT
TTTCAGAAGCATATAATTCCCAACAGCCTCGATTTCCACAGCTGCATTTGGGTCCATTAAAATCTATCGT
CATATGACCCATTTCCCCAGAAAAACCCTGAACACCTTTATACAATTCGTTGTTAATAACAAGTCCAGTT
CCAATTCCGATATTAATACTGATGTAAACGATGTTTTCATAGTTTTTTGTCATACCAAATACTTTTTCAC
CGTATGCTCCTGCATTAGCTTCATTTTCAACAAAAACCGGAACATTAAACTCACTCTCAATTAAAAACTG
CAAATCTTTGATATTCCAATTTAAGTTAGGCATGAAAATAATTTGCTGATGACGATCTACAAGGCCTGGA
ACACAAATTCCTATTCCGACTAGACCATAAGGGGACTCAGGCATATGGGTTACAAAACCATGAATAAGTG
CAAATAAAATCTCTTTTACTTCACTAGCGGAAG
Features (pLannotate 1.2.2; 10 found; start..end, strand, type, name):
    575..649     +  CDS            pac (fragment): PAC_BACME - Also known as pga. Experimental evidence at protein level: Swiss-Prot protein existence level 1. From Bacillus megaterium.
    716..733     +  CDS            7xHis (fragment): 6xHis affinity tag
    874..1462    -  rep_origin     ori: high-copy-number ColE1/pMB1/pBR322/pUC origin of replication
   1633..2493    -  CDS            AmpR: β-lactamase; bla; confers resistance to ampicillin, carbenicillin, and related antibiotics
   2494..2598    -  promoter       AmpR promoter: bla
   2762..4138    -  CDS            TcR: tetracycline efflux protein; Bacillus subtilis tetL; confers resistance to tetracycline
   4175..4234    -  CDS            tetL: LPTR_BACCE - Protein predicted: Swiss-Prot protein existence level 4. From Bacillus cereus.
   4338..5342    -  CDS            repB: RepB replication protein; repB; from Enterococcus faecalis plasmid pAMα1 AAN03827.1 22652809.0
   5569..5754    -  CDS            pre (fragment): PRE2_STAAM - Also known as mob. Protein inferred from homology: Swiss-Prot protein existence level 3. The interaction of the RSA site and the PRE protein may not only serves a function in plasmid maintenance, but may also contributes to the distribution of small antibiotic resistance plasmids among Gram- positive bacteria. From Staphylococcus aureus (strain Mu50 / ATCC 700699).
   5811..334     -  CDS            xylR (across the origin): XYLR_BACPZ - Protein inferred from homology: Swiss-Prot protein existence level 3. Transcriptional repressor of xylose-utilizing enzymes. From Bacillus subtilis subsp. spizizenii (strain ATCC 23059 / NRRL B-14472 / W23).
