[The description below was written by a language model from this plasmid's Addgene catalogue record and pLannotate feature annotations shown in this document.]
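Description:
pSPPac-hp is a 6.6 kb Escherichia coli/Bacillus megaterium shuttle vector built on the pMM1520 backbone and designed for xylose-inducible production and secretion of recombinant proteins in B. megaterium. For cloning and propagation in E. coli it carries a high-copy ColE1/pUC-type origin and the β-lactamase gene (AmpR) with its own promoter, giving ampicillin selection. For maintenance in the Gram-positive host it carries a RepB replication protein gene, an adjacent fragment of a pre/mob gene typical of small Gram-positive resistance plasmids, and a tetL-type tetracycline efflux gene together with its short leader peptide coding region, so tetracycline is the selection used in B. megaterium.

The expression module consists of the xylR gene, which encodes the xylose-responsive transcriptional repressor and spans the sequence numbering origin on the reverse strand, lying divergently from the payload on the forward strand. The xylose-inducible promoter named in the catalogue entry is not itself annotated in the feature table, but would be expected in the interval between xylR and the insert. The insert is a short fragment of the B. megaterium pac gene that corresponds to the Pac signal peptide. A short distance downstream lies a polyhistidine tag coding sequence. This layout suggests that a gene of interest is cloned between the two elements, although the record does not describe the cloning sites. The resulting fusion would carry an N-terminal secretion signal directing export into the medium and a C-terminal His tag for affinity purification. XylR keeps expression repressed until xylose is added. The vector belongs to a series developed for high-yield intracellular and extracellular protein production in B. megaterium.
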