Addgene plasmid #48123: pSPPac-hp
Purpose: Shuttle vector E. coli/B.meg.; encoding the signal peptide for protein secretion of the Bacillus megaterium protein Pac under control of the xylose inducible promoter
Depositing lab: Dieter Jahn. Depositing organization: Technische Universitaet Braunschweig. Publication: High-yield intra- and extracellular protein production using Bacillus megaterium. Stammen S, Muller BK, Korneli C, Biedendieck R, Gamer M, Franco-Lara E, Jahn D. Appl Environ Microbiol. 2010 Jun;76(12):4037-46. doi: 10.1128/AEM.00431-10. Epub 2010 Apr 30. PubMed 20435764.
Backbone
  Vector backbone: pMM1520
  Backbone manufacturer: Malten et al., 2005
  Vector type: Bacterial Expression, Synthetic Biology
Growth in bacteria
  Bacterial resistance: Ampicillin, 100 μg/mL
  Growth temperature: 37°C
  Growth strain: DH10B
  Growth instructions: For Bacillus megaterium: Tetracycline and 37 °C
  Copy number: Unknown
Gene/Insert
  Gene/Insert name: signal peptide of Pac
Terms and licenses: Academic/Nonprofit Terms; Industry Terms: Not Available to Industry
How to cite: pSPPac-hp was a gift from Dieter Jahn (Addgene plasmid # 48123 ; http://n2t.net/addgene:48123 ; RRID:Addgene_48123)
