>Addgene plasmid #48123 | pSPPac-hp | addgene partial sequence | sequence record 72373 | pBR322ori-F 5'-GGGAAACGCCTGGTATCTTT-3'
CTCTGACTTGAGCGTCGATTTTTGTGATGCTCGTCAGGGGGGCGGAGCCTATGGAAAAACGCCAGCAACG
CGGCCCGAGATGCGCCGCGTGCGGCTGCTGGAGATGGCGGACGCGATGGATATGTTCTGCCAAGGGTTGG
TTTGCGCATTCACAGTTCTCCGCAAGAATTGATTGGCTCCAATTCTTGGACCGGTTAGTGATGGTGATGG
TGATGCGATCCTCTCAGGCCGGCATGCGGCCGGTACCGGATCCCGGGAGCTCCGGAGATCTTCGAACTAG
TCCCAGCAAAAACTAGATTTTGAGGAAAAATGAAAACAAATAGGATTATGACTGATATTAGCCACTTCGT
CTTCATTGTACATTCACCTCCTTGATTTAAGTGAACAAGTTTATCCATCAACTATCTTAATTGAGTTAGT
TTGTTTATCCAATAAACTAACTTTATCTCATCATATATTAATTAAATGTTTATGTCAATGTTTTTTTTAG
AAAATTTAGTTATAATATTAGATATGATACTTTTAAATATCTAATTCAAGCTTCAAAAAACACCAACTTA
GTTCGGTGGATAAACAAAGGAGTGGTTATTATTCAAATTGCAGATCAAGCTTTAGTAAAAAAAATGAATC
AAAAATTAATATTAGATGAAATTTTGAAGAACTCCCCTGTCTCCAGGGCAACTCTCTCTGAGATTACAGG
ATTAAACAAGTCTACTGTCTCCTCTCAAGTAAATACACTGCTTGAAAAAGATTTTATTTTTGAAATTGGG
GCAGGGCAATCTAGAGGCGGCAGAAGACCTGTAATGCTTGTTTTTAATAAGAATGCAGGCTACTCGATTG
GTATTGATATAGGAGTCGACTATCTTAACGGAATTCTAACCGACTTAGAAGGAAATATTATTCTCGAGA
